Addgene plasmid #117689: CMV BARK p2A mCherry
Purpose: CMV-iBARK-p2A-mCherry: Mammalian expression vector for Gaq silencing
Depositing lab: Baljit Khakh. Depositing organization: University of California, Los Angeles (UCLA). Publication: Specific and behaviorally consequential astrocyte Gq GPCR signaling attenuation in vivo with ibetaARK. Nagai J, Bellafard A, Qu Z, Yu X, Ollivier M, Gangwani MR, Diaz-Castro B, Coppola G, Schumacher SM, Golshani P, Gradinaru V, Khakh BS. Neuron. 2021 Jul 21;109(14):2256-2274.e9. doi: 10.1016/j.neuron.2021.05.023. Epub 2021 Jun 16. PubMed 34139149.
Backbone
  Vector backbone: pcDNA 3.1
  Vector type: Mammalian Expression
Growth in bacteria
  Bacterial resistance: Ampicillin, 100 μg/mL
  Growth temperature: 37°C
  Growth strain: DH5alpha
  Copy number: High Copy
Gene/Insert
  Gene/Insert name: BARKrgs peptide (alt name: CMV-iBARK-p2A-mCherry)
  Species: B. taurus (bovine)
  Insert size (bp): 1254
  Tag / fusion protein: HA / FLAG (N terminal on backbone)
  Cloning method: Restriction Enzyme; 5′ cloning site unknown (unknown if destroyed); 3′ cloning site unknown (unknown if destroyed)
  Sequencing primers: 5′ unknown
Terms and licenses: Academic/Nonprofit Terms; Industry Terms: Not Available to Industry
How to cite: CMV BARK p2A mCherry was a gift from Baljit Khakh (Addgene plasmid # 117689 ; http://n2t.net/addgene:117689 ; RRID:Addgene_117689)
