[The description below was written by a language model from this plasmid's Addgene catalogue record and pLannotate feature annotations shown in this document.]
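Description:
CMV BARK p2A mCherry is a mammalian expression plasmid built on the pcDNA 3.1 backbone, designed to silence Gαq (Gq GPCR) signalling in transfected cells. It is propagated in E. coli as a high-copy plasmid through a ColE1/pUC-type origin with ampicillin selection (AmpR under its own bla promoter), and it also carries an f1 origin. For mammalian cells, the backbone supplies an SV40 early promoter driving the neomycin phosphotransferase gene with an SV40 polyadenylation signal, which would allow G418 selection of stable transfectants. The two sequence records, one from the depositor and one from repository sequencing, differ by only two nucleotides in length and give essentially identical feature maps of about 7.2 kb.

The payload is transcribed from the human CMV immediate-early enhancer and promoter. The open reading frame begins with short HA and FLAG epitope sequences, annotated as fragments of the triple-tag versions and so probably single copies. These are followed by a roughly 430 bp fragment of bovine GRK2 (β-adrenergic receptor kinase 1). The record calls this the BARKrgs peptide or iβARK, indicating the RGS-homology region of the kinase rather than the full enzyme. The construct name indicates that a P2A self-cleaving peptide follows, presumably in the short unannotated gap before mCherry, so that the peptide and the red fluorescent reporter are made from one transcript as separate proteins and mCherry marks expressing cells. A WPRE downstream of mCherry enhances transcript stability and expression, and the bGH polyadenylation signal terminates the unit. Flanking T7 and SP6 promoters are standard backbone elements. The associated work used iβARK to attenuate astrocyte Gq GPCR signalling.
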