Features (pLannotate 1.2.2; 25 found; start..end, strand, type, name):
     28..80      -  misc_feature   bom (fragment): basis of mobility region from pBR322
    235..614     +  enhancer       CMV enhancer: human cytomegalovirus immediate early enhancer
    615..818     +  promoter       CMV promoter: human cytomegalovirus (CMV) immediate early promoter
    814..847     +  LTR            5' LTR (truncated) (fragment): truncated 5' long terminal repeat (LTR) from HIV-1
    863..881     +  promoter       T7 promoter: promoter for bacteriophage T7 RNA polymerase
    898..925     +  CDS            3xHA (fragment): three tandem HA epitope tags
    924..944     +  CDS            3xFLAG (fragment): three tandem FLAG® epitope tags
    946..1371    +  CDS            GRK2 (fragment): ARBK1_BOVIN - Also known as ADRBK1. Experimental evidence at protein level: Swiss-Prot protein existence level 1. Specifically phosphorylates the agonist-occupied form of the beta-adrenergic and closely related receptors, probably inducing a desensitization of them (By similarity). Key regulator of LPAR1 signaling (By similarity). Competes with RALA for binding to LPAR1 thus affecting the signaling properties of the receptor (By similarity). Desensitizes LPAR1 and LPAR2 in a phosphorylation-independent manner (By similarity). Positively regulates ciliary smoothened (SMO)- dependent Hedgehog (H
   1438..2148    +  CDS            mCherry: monomeric derivative of DsRed fluorescent protein (Shaner et al., 2004) mammalian codon-optimized
   2155..2743    +  misc_feature   WPRE: woodchuck hepatitis virus posttranscriptional regulatory element
   2759..2777    -  promoter       SP6 promoter: promoter for bacteriophage SP6 RNA polymerase
   2803..3027    +  polyA_signal   bGH poly(A) signal: bovine growth hormone polyadenylation signal
   3031..3052    +  promoter       SV40 promoter (fragment): SV40 enhancer and early promoter
   3073..3501    +  rep_origin     f1 ori (sequence partly withheld): f1 bacteriophage origin of replication; arrow indicates direction of (+) strand synthesis
   3515..3844    +  promoter       SV40 promoter: SV40 enhancer and early promoter
   3910..4701    +  CDS            neo: KKA2_KLEPN - Also known as kan, nptII. Experimental evidence at protein level: Swiss-Prot protein existence level 1. Resistance to kanamycin, neomycin, paromomycin, ribostamycin, butirosin and gentamicin B. From Klebsiella pneumoniae.
   4725..4883    +  CDS            ble (fragment): BLE_KLEPN - Experimental evidence at protein level: Swiss-Prot protein existence level 1. Binding protein with a strong affinity to the bleomycin family of antibiotics. Binds to CL990; an antimitotic-antibiotic compound. From Klebsiella pneumoniae.
   4878..4999    +  polyA_signal   SV40 poly(A) signal: SV40 polyadenylation signal
   5072..5088    -  protein_bind   lac operator: The lac repressor binds to the lac operator to inhibit transcription in E. coli. This inhibition can be relieved by adding lactose or isopropyl-β-D-thiogalactopyranoside (IPTG). lac repressor encoded by lacI
   5096..5126    -  promoter       lac promoter: promoter for the E. coli lac operon
   5141..5162    -  protein_bind   CAP binding site: CAP binding activates transcription in the presence of cAMP. E. coli catabolite activator protein
   5175..5267    -  CDS            lacI (fragment): lac repressor; lacI; The lac repressor binds to the lac operator to inhibit transcription in E. coli. This inhibition can be relieved by adding lactose or isopropyl-β-D-thiogalactopyranoside (IPTG).
   5450..6038    -  rep_origin     ori: high-copy-number ColE1/pMB1/pBR322/pUC origin of replication
   6209..7069    -  CDS            AmpR: β-lactamase; bla; confers resistance to ampicillin, carbenicillin, and related antibiotics
   7070..7174    -  promoter       AmpR promoter: bla
>Addgene plasmid #117689 | CMV BARK p2A mCherry | addgene full sequence | sequence record 227804 | Addgene NGS Result
GACGGATCGGGAGATCTCCCGATCCCCTATGGTGCACTCTCAGTACAATCTGCTCTGATGCCGCATAGTT
AAGCCAGTATCTGCTCCCTGCTTGTGTGTTGGAGGTCGCTGAGTAGTGCGCGAGCAAAATTTAAGCTACA
ACAAGGCAAGGCTTGACCGACAATTGCATGAAGAATCTGCTTAGGGTTAGGCGTTTTGCGCTGCTTCGCG
ATGTACGGGCCAGATATACGCGTTGACATTGATTATTGACTAGTTATTAATAGTAATCAATTACGGGGTC
ATTAGTTCATAGCCCATATATGGAGTTCCGCGTTACATAACTTACGGTAAATGGCCCGCCTGGCTGACCG
CCCAACGACCCCCGCCCATTGACGTCAATAATGACGTATGTTCCCATAGTAACGCCAATAGGGACTTTCC
ATTGACGTCAATGGGTGGAGTATTTACGGTAAACTGCCCACTTGGCAGTACATCAAGTGTATCATATGCC
AAGTACGCCCCCTATTGACGTCAATGACGGTAAATGGCCCGCCTGGCATTATGCCCAGTACATGACCTTA
TGGGACTTTCCTACTTGGCAGTACATCTACGTATTAGTCATCGCTATTACCATGGTGATGCGGTTTTGGC
AGTACATCAATGGGCGTGGATAGCGGTTTGACTCACGGGGATTTCCAAGTCTCCACCCCATTGACGTCAA
TGGGAGTTTGTTTTGGCACCAAAATCAACGGGACTTTCCAAAATGTCGTAACAACTCCGCCCCATTGACG
CAAATGGGCGGTAGGCGTGTACGGTGGGAGGTCTATATAAGCAGAGCTCTCTGGCTAACTAGAGAACCCA
CTGCTTACTGGCTTATCGAAATTAATACGACTCACTATAGGGAGACCCAAGCTTATGTACCCATACGATG
TTCCTGACTATGCGGACTACAAAGACGATGACGACAAGAAGTACCTGGAGGACCGGGGCGAGGTGACTTT
TGAGAAGATCTTCTCCCAGAAGCTGGGGTACCTGCTTTTCCGAGACTTCTGCCTGAAGCACCTGGAGGAG
GCCAAGCCCTTGGTAGAGTTCTACGAGGAGATCAAGAAATACGAGAAGCTGGAGACAGAGGAGGAGCGCC
TGGTCTGCAGCCGAGAGATCTTCGACACGTACATCATGAAGGAGCTGCTGGCCTGCTCACATCCTTTCTC
GAAGAGCGCCATTGAGCACGTCCAGGGCCATCTGGTGAAGAAGCAGGTGCCTCCGGATCTCTTCCAGCCA
TATATTGAAGAAATTTGCCAGAACCTCCGAGGAGACGTGTTCCAGAAATTCATCGAGAGCGATAAATTCA
CACGATTTTGCCAGTGGAAGAATGTAGAGCTCAACATCCACGGTAGTGGCGCAACAAACTTCTCTCTGCT
GAAACAAGCCGGAGATGTCGAAGAGAATCCTGGACCGATGGTGAGCAAGGGCGAGGAGGATAACATGGCC
ATCATCAAGGAGTTCATGCGCTTCAAGGTGCACATGGAGGGCTCCGTGAACGGCCACGAGTTCGAGATCG
AGGGCGAGGGCGAGGGCCGCCCCTACGAGGGCACCCAGACCGCCAAGCTGAAGGTGACCAAGGGTGGCCC
CCTGCCCTTCGCCTGGGACATCCTGTCCCCTCAGTTCATGTACGGCTCCAAGGCCTACGTGAAGCACCCC
GCCGACATCCCCGACTACTTGAAGCTGTCCTTCCCCGAGGGCTTCAAGTGGGAGCGCGTGATGAACTTCG
AGGACGGCGGCGTGGTGACCGTGACCCAGGACTCCTCCCTGCAGGACGGCGAGTTCATCTACAAGGTGAA
GCTGCGCGGCACCAACTTCCCCTCCGACGGCCCCGTAATGCAGAAGAAGACCATGGGCTGGGAGGCCTCC
TCCGAGCGGATGTACCCCGAGGACGGCGCCCTGAAGGGCGAGATCAAGCAGAGGCTGAAGCTGAAGGACG
GCGGCCACTACGACGCTGAGGTCAAGACCACCTACAAGGCCAAGAAGCCCGTGCAGCTGCCCGGCGCCTA
CAACGTCAACATCAAGTTGGACATCACCTCCCACAACGAGGACTACACCATCGTGGAACAGTACGAACGC
GCCGAGGGCCGCCACTCCACCGGCGGCATGGACGAGCTGTACAAGTAGTCTAGAAATCAACCTCTGGATT
ACAAAATTTGTGAAAGATTGACTGGTATTCTTAACTATGTTGCTCCTTTTACGCTATGTGGATACGCTGC
TTTAATGCCTTTGTATCATGCTATTGCTTCCCGTATGGCTTTCATTTTCTCCTCCTTGTATAAATCCTGG
TTGCTGTCTCTTTATGAGGAGTTGTGGCCCGTTGTCAGGCAACGTGGCGTGGTGTGCACTGTGTTTGCTG
ACGCAACCCCCACTGGTTGGGGCATTGCCACCACCTGTCAGCTCCTTTCCGGGACTTTCGCTTTCCCCCT
CCCTATTGCCACGGCGGAACTCATCGCCGCCTGCCTTGCCCGCTGCTGGACAGGGGCTCGGCTGTTGGGC
ACTGACAATTCCGTGGTGTTGTCGGGGAAATCATCGTCCTTTCCTTGGCTGCTCGCCTATGTTGCCACCT
GGATTCTGCGCGGGACGTCCTTCTGCTACGTCCCTTCGGCCCTCAATCCAGCGGACCTTCCTTCCCGCGG
CCTGCTGCCGGCTCTGCGGCCTCTTCCGCGTCTTCGCCTTCGCCCTCAGACGAGTCGGATCTCCCTTTGG
GCCGCCTCCCCGCACTAGAGGGCCCTATTCTATAGTGTCACCTAAATGCTAGAGCTCGCTGATCAGCCTC
GACTGTGCCTTCTAGTTGCCAGCCATCTGTTGTTTGCCCCTCCCCCGTGCCTTCCTTGACCCTGGAAGGT
GCCACTCCCACTGTCCTTTCCTAATAAAATGAGGAAATTGCATCGCATTGTCTGAGTAGGTGTCATTCTA
TTCTGGGGGGTGGGGTGGGGCAGGACAGCAAGGGGGAGGATTGGGAAGACAATAGCAGGCATGCTGGGGA
TGCGGTGGGCTCTATGGCTTCTGAGGCGGAAAGAACCAGCTGGGGCTCTAGGGGGTATCCCC
[124 nt withheld, positions 3073-3196]
C
[91 nt withheld, positions 3198-3288]
A
[49 nt withheld, positions 3290-3338]
CCTTTGACGTTGGAGTCCACGTTCTTT
[37 nt withheld, positions 3366-3402]
ACCCTATCTCGGTCTATTCTTTTGATTTATAAGGGATTTTGCCGATTTCGGCCTATTGGTTAAAAAATGA
GCTGATTTAACAAAAATTTAACGCGAATTAATTCTGTGGAATGTGTGTCAGTTAGGGTGTGGAAAGTCCC
CAGGCTCCCCAGCAGGCAGAAGTATGCAAAGCATGCATCTCAATTAGTCAGCAACCAGGTGTGGAAAGTC
CCCAGGCTCCCCAGCAGGCAGAAGTATGCAAAGCATGCATCTCAATTAGTCAGCAACCATAGTCCCGCCC
CTAACTCCGCCCATCCCGCCCCTAACTCCGCCCAGTTCCGCCCATTCTCCGCCCCATGGCTGACTAATTT
TTTTTATTTATGCAGAGGCCGAGGCCGCCTCTGCCTCTGAGCTATTCCAGAAGTAGTGAGGAGGCTTTTT
TGGAGGCCTAGGCTTTTGCAAAAAGCTCCCGGAGCTTGTATATCCATTTTCGGATCTGATCAAGAGACAG
GATGAGGATCGTTTCGCATGATTGAACAAGATGGATTGCACGCAGGTTCTCCGGCCGCTTGGGTGGAGAG
GCTATTCGGCTATGACTGGGCACAACAGACAATCGGCTGCTCTGATGCCGCCGTGTTCCGGCTGTCAGCG
CAGGGGCGCCCGGTTCTTTTTGTCAAGACCGACCTGTCCGGTGCCCTGAATGAACTGCAGGACGAGGCAG
CGCGGCTATCGTGGCTGGCCACGACGGGCGTTCCTTGCGCAGCTGTGCTCGACGTTGTCACTGAAGCGGG
AAGGGACTGGCTGCTATTGGGCGAAGTGCCGGGGCAGGATCTCCTGTCATCTCACCTTGCTCCTGCCGAG
AAAGTATCCATCATGGCTGATGCAATGCGGCGGCTGCATACGCTTGATCCGGCTACCTGCCCATTCGACC
ACCAAGCGAAACATCGCATCGAGCGAGCACGTACTCGGATGGAAGCCGGTCTTGTCGATCAGGATGATCT
GGACGAAGAGCATCAGGGGCTCGCGCCAGCCGAACTGTTCGCCAGGCTCAAGGCGCGCATGCCCGACGGC
GAGGATCTCGTCGTGACCCATGGCGATGCCTGCTTGCCGAATATCATGGTGGAAAATGGCCGCTTTTCTG
GATTCATCGACTGTGGCCGGCTGGGTGTGGCGGACCGCTATCAGGACATAGCGTTGGCTACCCGTGATAT
TGCTGAAGAGCTTGGCGGCGAATGGGCTGACCGCTTCCTCGTGCTTTACGGTATCGCCGCTCCCGATTCG
CAGCGCATCGCCTTCTATCGCCTTCTTGACGAGTTCTTCTGAGCGGGACTCTGGGGTTCGAAATGACCGA
CCAAGCGACGCCCAACCTGCCATCACGAGATTTCGATTCCACCGCCGCCTTCTATGAAAGGTTGGGCTTC
GGAATCGTTTTCCGGGACGCCGGCTGGATGATCCTCCAGCGCGGGGATCTCATGCTGGAGTTCTTCGCCC
ACCCCAACTTGTTTATTGCAGCTTATAATGGTTACAAATAAAGCAATAGCATCACAAATTTCACAAATAA
AGCATTTTTTTCACTGCATTCTAGTTGTGGTTTGTCCAAACTCATCAATGTATCTTATCATGTCTGTATA
CCGTCGACCTCTAGCTAGAGCTTGGCGTAATCATGGTCATAGCTGTTTCCTGTGTGAAATTGTTATCCGC
TCACAATTCCACACAACATACGAGCCGGAAGCATAAAGTGTAAAGCCTGGGGTGCCTAATGAGTGAGCTA
ACTCACATTAATTGCGTTGCGCTCACTGCCCGCTTTCCAGTCGGGAAACCTGTCGTGCCAGCTGCATTAA
TGAATCGGCCAACGCGCGGGGAGAGGCGGTTTGCGTATTGGGCGCTCTTCCGCTTCCTCGCTCACTGACT
CGCTGCGCTCGGTCGTTCGGCTGCGGCGAGCGGTATCAGCTCACTCAAAGGCGGTAATACGGTTATCCAC
AGAATCAGGGGATAACGCAGGAAAGAACATGTGAGCAAAAGGCCAGCAAAAGGCCAGGAACCGTAAAAAG
GCCGCGTTGCTGGCGTTTTTCCATAGGCTCCGCCCCCCTGACGAGCATCACAAAAATCGACGCTCAAGTC
AGAGGTGGCGAAACCCGACAGGACTATAAAGATACCAGGCGTTTCCCCCTGGAAGCTCCCTCGTGCGCTC
TCCTGTTCCGACCCTGCCGCTTACCGGATACCTGTCCGCCTTTCTCCCTTCGGGAAGCGTGGCGCTTTCT
CATAGCTCACGCTGTAGGTATCTCAGTTCGGTGTAGGTCGTTCGCTCCAAGCTGGGCTGTGTGCACGAAC
CCCCCGTTCAGCCCGACCGCTGCGCCTTATCCGGTAACTATCGTCTTGAGTCCAACCCGGTAAGACACGA
CTTATCGCCACTGGCAGCAGCCACTGGTAACAGGATTAGCAGAGCGAGGTATGTAGGCGGTGCTACAGAG
TTCTTGAAGTGGTGGCCTAACTACGGCTACACTAGAAGAACAGTATTTGGTATCTGCGCTCTGCTGAAGC
CAGTTACCTTCGGAAAAAGAGTTGGTAGCTCTTGATCCGGCAAACAAACCACCGCTGGTAGCGGTGGTTT
TTTTGTTTGCAAGCAGCAGATTACGCGCAGAAAAAAAGGATCTCAAGAAGATCCTTTGATCTTTTCTACG
GGGTCTGACGCTCAGTGGAACGAAAACTCACGTTAAGGGATTTTGGTCATGAGATTATCAAAAAGGATCT
TCACCTAGATCCTTTTAAATTAAAAATGAAGTTTTAAATCAATCTAAAGTATATATGAGTAAACTTGGTC
TGACAGTTACCAATGCTTAATCAGTGAGGCACCTATCTCAGCGATCTGTCTATTTCGTTCATCCATAGTT
GCCTGACTCCCCGTCGTGTAGATAACTACGATACGGGAGGGCTTACCATCTGGCCCCAGTGCTGCAATGA
TACCGCGAGACCCACGCTCACCGGCTCCAGATTTATCAGCAATAAACCAGCCAGCCGGAAGGGCCGAGCG
CAGAAGTGGTCCTGCAACTTTATCCGCCTCCATCCAGTCTATTAATTGTTGCCGGGAAGCTAGAGTAAGT
AGTTCGCCAGTTAATAGTTTGCGCAACGTTGTTGCCATTGCTACAGGCATCGTGGTGTCACGCTCGTCGT
TTGGTATGGCTTCATTCAGCTCCGGTTCCCAACGATCAAGGCGAGTTACATGATCCCCCATGTTGTGCAA
AAAAGCGGTTAGCTCCTTCGGTCCTCCGATCGTTGTCAGAAGTAAGTTGGCCGCAGTGTTATCACTCATG
GTTATGGCAGCACTGCATAATTCTCTTACTGTCATGCCATCCGTAAGATGCTTTTCTGTGACTGGTGAGT
ACTCAACCAAGTCATTCTGAGAATAGTGTATGCGGCGACCGAGTTGCTCTTGCCCGGCGTCAATACGGGA
TAATACCGCGCCACATAGCAGAACTTTAAAAGTGCTCATCATTGGAAAACGTTCTTCGGGGCGAAAACTC
TCAAGGATCTTACCGCTGTTGAGATCCAGTTCGATGTAACCCACTCGTGCACCCAACTGATCTTCAGCAT
CTTTTACTTTCACCAGCGTTTCTGGGTGAGCAAAAACAGGAAGGCAAAATGCCGCAAAAAAGGGAATAAG
GGCGACACGGAAATGTTGAATACTCATACTCTTCCTTTTTCAATATTATTGAAGCATTTATCAGGGTTAT
TGTCTCATGAGCGGATACATATTTGAATGTATTTAGAAAAATAAACAAATAGGGGTTCCGCGCACATTTC
CCCGAAAAGTGCCACCTGACGTC
