Features (pLannotate 1.2.2; 25 found; start..end, strand, type, name):
     36..80      -  misc_feature   bom (fragment): basis of mobility region from pBR322
    235..614     +  enhancer       CMV enhancer: human cytomegalovirus immediate early enhancer
    615..818     +  promoter       CMV promoter: human cytomegalovirus (CMV) immediate early promoter
    814..847     +  LTR            5' LTR (truncated) (fragment): truncated 5' long terminal repeat (LTR) from HIV-1
    863..881     +  promoter       T7 promoter: promoter for bacteriophage T7 RNA polymerase
    898..925     +  CDS            3xHA (fragment): three tandem HA epitope tags
    924..944     +  CDS            3xFLAG (fragment): three tandem FLAG® epitope tags
    946..1371    +  CDS            GRK2 (fragment): ARBK1_BOVIN - Also known as ADRBK1. Experimental evidence at protein level: Swiss-Prot protein existence level 1. Specifically phosphorylates the agonist-occupied form of the beta-adrenergic and closely related receptors, probably inducing a desensitization of them (By similarity). Key regulator of LPAR1 signaling (By similarity). Competes with RALA for binding to LPAR1 thus affecting the signaling properties of the receptor (By similarity). Desensitizes LPAR1 and LPAR2 in a phosphorylation-independent manner (By similarity). Positively regulates ciliary smoothened (SMO)- dependent Hedgehog (H
   1438..2148    +  CDS            mCherry: monomeric derivative of DsRed fluorescent protein (Shaner et al., 2004) mammalian codon-optimized
   2155..2743    +  misc_feature   WPRE: woodchuck hepatitis virus posttranscriptional regulatory element
   2759..2777    -  promoter       SP6 promoter: promoter for bacteriophage SP6 RNA polymerase
   2803..3027    +  polyA_signal   bGH poly(A) signal: bovine growth hormone polyadenylation signal
   3031..3052    +  promoter       SV40 promoter (fragment): SV40 enhancer and early promoter
   3073..3501    +  rep_origin     f1 ori (sequence partly withheld): f1 bacteriophage origin of replication; arrow indicates direction of (+) strand synthesis
   3515..3845    +  promoter       SV40 promoter: SV40 enhancer and early promoter
   3912..4703    +  CDS            neo: KKA2_KLEPN - Also known as kan, nptII. Experimental evidence at protein level: Swiss-Prot protein existence level 1. Resistance to kanamycin, neomycin, paromomycin, ribostamycin, butirosin and gentamicin B. From Klebsiella pneumoniae.
   4727..4885    +  CDS            ble (fragment): BLE_KLEPN - Experimental evidence at protein level: Swiss-Prot protein existence level 1. Binding protein with a strong affinity to the bleomycin family of antibiotics. Binds to CL990; an antimitotic-antibiotic compound. From Klebsiella pneumoniae.
   4880..5001    +  polyA_signal   SV40 poly(A) signal: SV40 polyadenylation signal
   5074..5090    -  protein_bind   lac operator: The lac repressor binds to the lac operator to inhibit transcription in E. coli. This inhibition can be relieved by adding lactose or isopropyl-β-D-thiogalactopyranoside (IPTG). lac repressor encoded by lacI
   5098..5128    -  promoter       lac promoter: promoter for the E. coli lac operon
   5143..5164    -  protein_bind   CAP binding site: CAP binding activates transcription in the presence of cAMP. E. coli catabolite activator protein
   5177..5269    -  CDS            lacI (fragment): lac repressor; lacI; The lac repressor binds to the lac operator to inhibit transcription in E. coli. This inhibition can be relieved by adding lactose or isopropyl-β-D-thiogalactopyranoside (IPTG).
   5452..6040    -  rep_origin     ori: high-copy-number ColE1/pMB1/pBR322/pUC origin of replication
   6211..7071    -  CDS            AmpR: β-lactamase; bla; confers resistance to ampicillin, carbenicillin, and related antibiotics
   7072..7176    -  promoter       AmpR promoter: bla
>Addgene plasmid #117689 | CMV BARK p2A mCherry | depositor full sequence | sequence record 229476 | CMV BARK p2A mCherry sequence 7207 bps
GACGGATCGGGAGATCTCCCGATCCCCTATGGTCGACTCTCAGTACAATCTGCTCTGATGCCGCATAGTT
AAGCCAGTATCTGCTCCCTGCTTGTGTGTTGGAGGTCGCTGAGTAGTGCGCGAGCAAAATTTAAGCTACA
ACAAGGCAAGGCTTGACCGACAATTGCATGAAGAATCTGCTTAGGGTTAGGCGTTTTGCGCTGCTTCGCG
ATGTACGGGCCAGATATACGCGTTGACATTGATTATTGACTAGTTATTAATAGTAATCAATTACGGGGTC
ATTAGTTCATAGCCCATATATGGAGTTCCGCGTTACATAACTTACGGTAAATGGCCCGCCTGGCTGACCG
CCCAACGACCCCCGCCCATTGACGTCAATAATGACGTATGTTCCCATAGTAACGCCAATAGGGACTTTCC
ATTGACGTCAATGGGTGGACTATTTACGGTAAACTGCCCACTTGGCAGTACATCAAGTGTATCATATGCC
AAGTACGCCCCCTATTGACGTCAATGACGGTAAATGGCCCGCCTGGCATTATGCCCAGTACATGACCTTA
TGGGACTTTCCTACTTGGCAGTACATCTACGTATTAGTCATCGCTATTACCATGGTGATGCGGTTTTGGC
AGTACATCAATGGGCGTGGATAGCGGTTTGACTCACGGGGATTTCCAAGTCTCCACCCCATTGACGTCAA
TGGGAGTTTGTTTTGGCACCAAAATCAACGGGACTTTCCAAAATGTCGTAACAACTCCGCCCCATTGACG
CAAATGGGCGGTAGGCGTGTACGGTGGGAGGTCTATATAAGCAGAGCTCTCTGGCTAACTAGAGAACCCA
CTGCTTACTGGCTTATCGAAATTAATACGACTCACTATAGGGAGACCCAAGCTTATGTACCCATACGATG
TTCCTGACTATGCGGACTACAAAGACGATGACGACAAGAAGTACCTGGAGGACCGGGGCGAGGTGACTTT
TGAGAAGATCTTCTCCCAGAAGCTGGGGTACCTGCTTTTCCGAGACTTCTGCCTGAAGCACCTGGAGGAG
GCCAAGCCCTTGGTAGAGTTCTACGAGGAGATCAAGAAATACGAGAAGCTGGAGACAGAGGAGGAGCGCC
TGGTCTGCAGCCGAGAGATCTTCGACACGTACATCATGAAGGAGCTGCTGGCCTGCTCACATCCTTTCTC
GAAGAGCGCCATTGAGCACGTCCAGGGCCATCTGGTGAAGAAGCAGGTGCCTCCGGATCTCTTCCAGCCA
TATATTGAAGAAATTTGCCAGAACCTCCGAGGAGACGTGTTCCAGAAATTCATCGAGAGCGATAAATTCA
CACGATTTTGCCAGTGGAAGAATGTAGAGCTCAACATCCACGGTAGTGGCGCAACAAACTTCTCTCTGCT
GAAACAAGCCGGAGATGTCGAAGAGAATCCTGGACCGATGGTGAGCAAGGGCGAGGAGGATAACATGGCC
ATCATCAAGGAGTTCATGCGCTTCAAGGTGCACATGGAGGGCTCCGTGAACGGCCACGAGTTCGAGATCG
AGGGCGAGGGCGAGGGCCGCCCCTACGAGGGCACCCAGACCGCCAAGCTGAAGGTGACCAAGGGTGGCCC
CCTGCCCTTCGCCTGGGACATCCTGTCCCCTCAGTTCATGTACGGCTCCAAGGCCTACGTGAAGCACCCC
GCCGACATCCCCGACTACTTGAAGCTGTCCTTCCCCGAGGGCTTCAAGTGGGAGCGCGTGATGAACTTCG
AGGACGGCGGCGTGGTGACCGTGACCCAGGACTCCTCCCTGCAGGACGGCGAGTTCATCTACAAGGTGAA
GCTGCGCGGCACCAACTTCCCCTCCGACGGCCCCGTAATGCAGAAGAAGACCATGGGCTGGGAGGCCTCC
TCCGAGCGGATGTACCCCGAGGACGGCGCCCTGAAGGGCGAGATCAAGCAGAGGCTGAAGCTGAAGGACG
GCGGCCACTACGACGCTGAGGTCAAGACCACCTACAAGGCCAAGAAGCCCGTGCAGCTGCCCGGCGCCTA
CAACGTCAACATCAAGTTGGACATCACCTCCCACAACGAGGACTACACCATCGTGGAACAGTACGAACGC
GCCGAGGGCCGCCACTCCACCGGCGGCATGGACGAGCTGTACAAGTAGTCTAGAAATCAACCTCTGGATT
ACAAAATTTGTGAAAGATTGACTGGTATTCTTAACTATGTTGCTCCTTTTACGCTATGTGGATACGCTGC
TTTAATGCCTTTGTATCATGCTATTGCTTCCCGTATGGCTTTCATTTTCTCCTCCTTGTATAAATCCTGG
TTGCTGTCTCTTTATGAGGAGTTGTGGCCCGTTGTCAGGCAACGTGGCGTGGTGTGCACTGTGTTTGCTG
ACGCAACCCCCACTGGTTGGGGCATTGCCACCACCTGTCAGCTCCTTTCCGGGACTTTCGCTTTCCCCCT
CCCTATTGCCACGGCGGAACTCATCGCCGCCTGCCTTGCCCGCTGCTGGACAGGGGCTCGGCTGTTGGGC
ACTGACAATTCCGTGGTGTTGTCGGGGAAATCATCGTCCTTTCCTTGGCTGCTCGCCTATGTTGCCACCT
GGATTCTGCGCGGGACGTCCTTCTGCTACGTCCCTTCGGCCCTCAATCCAGCGGACCTTCCTTCCCGCGG
CCTGCTGCCGGCTCTGCGGCCTCTTCCGCGTCTTCGCCTTCGCCCTCAGACGAGTCGGATCTCCCTTTGG
GCCGCCTCCCCGCACTAGAGGGCCCTATTCTATAGTGTCACCTAAATGCTAGAGCTCGCTGATCAGCCTC
GACTGTGCCTTCTAGTTGCCAGCCATCTGTTGTTTGCCCCTCCCCCGTGCCTTCCTTGACCCTGGAAGGT
GCCACTCCCACTGTCCTTTCCTAATAAAATGAGGAAATTGCATCGCATTGTCTGAGTAGGTGTCATTCTA
TTCTGGGGGGTGGGGTGGGGCAGGACAGCAAGGGGGAGGATTGGGAAGACAATAGCAGGCATGCTGGGGA
TGCGGTGGGCTCTATGGCTTCTGAGGCGGAAAGAACCAGCTGGGGCTCTAGGGGGTATCCCC
[124 nt withheld, positions 3073-3196]
C
[32 nt withheld, positions 3198-3229]
CA
[57 nt withheld, positions 3232-3288]
A
[49 nt withheld, positions 3290-3338]
CCTTTGACGTTGGAGTCCACGTTCTTT
[37 nt withheld, positions 3366-3402]
ACCCTATCTCGGTCTATTCTTTTGATTTATAAGGGATTTTGGGGATTTCGGCCTATTGGTTAAAAAATGA
GCTGATTTAACAAAAATTTAACGCGAATTAATTCTGTGGAATGTGTGTCAGTTAGGGTGTGGAAAGTCCC
CAGGCTCCCCAGGCAGGCAGAAGTATGCAAAGCATGCATCTCAATTAGTCAGCAACCAGGTGTGGAAAGT
CCCCAGGCTCCCCAGCAGGCAGAAGTATGCAAAGCATGCATCTCAATTAGTCAGCAACCATAGTCCCGCC
CCTAACTCCGCCCATCCCGCCCCTAACTCCGCCCAGTTCCGCCCATTCTCCGCCCCATGGCTGACTAATT
TTTTTTATTTATGCAGAGGCCGAGGCCGCCTCTGCCTCTGAGCTATTCCAGAAGTAGTGAGGAGGCTTTT
TTGGAGGCCTAGGCTTTTGCAAAAAGCTCCCGGGAGCTTGTATATCCATTTTCGGATCTGATCAAGAGAC
AGGATGAGGATCGTTTCGCATGATTGAACAAGATGGATTGCACGCAGGTTCTCCGGCCGCTTGGGTGGAG
AGGCTATTCGGCTATGACTGGGCACAACAGACAATCGGCTGCTCTGATGCCGCCGTGTTCCGGCTGTCAG
CGCAGGGGCGCCCGGTTCTTTTTGTCAAGACCGACCTGTCCGGTGCCCTGAATGAACTGCAGGACGAGGC
AGCGCGGCTATCGTGGCTGGCCACGACGGGCGTTCCTTGCGCAGCTGTGCTCGACGTTGTCACTGAAGCG
GGAAGGGACTGGCTGCTATTGGGCGAAGTGCCGGGGCAGGATCTCCTGTCATCTCACCTTGCTCCTGCCG
AGAAAGTATCCATCATGGCTGATGCAATGCGGCGGCTGCATACGCTTGATCCGGCTACCTGCCCATTCGA
CCACCAAGCGAAACATCGCATCGAGCGAGCACGTACTCGGATGGAAGCCGGTCTTGTCGATCAGGATGAT
CTGGACGAAGAGCATCAGGGGCTCGCGCCAGCCGAACTGTTCGCCAGGCTCAAGGCGCGCATGCCCGACG
GCGAGGATCTCGTCGTGACCCATGGCGATGCCTGCTTGCCGAATATCATGGTGGAAAATGGCCGCTTTTC
TGGATTCATCGACTGTGGCCGGCTGGGTGTGGCGGACCGCTATCAGGACATAGCGTTGGCTACCCGTGAT
ATTGCTGAAGAGCTTGGCGGCGAATGGGCTGACCGCTTCCTCGTGCTTTACGGTATCGCCGCTCCCGATT
CGCAGCGCATCGCCTTCTATCGCCTTCTTGACGAGTTCTTCTGAGCGGGACTCTGGGGTTCGAAATGACC
GACCAAGCGACGCCCAACCTGCCATCACGAGATTTCGATTCCACCGCCGCCTTCTATGAAAGGTTGGGCT
TCGGAATCGTTTTCCGGGACGCCGGCTGGATGATCCTCCAGCGCGGGGATCTCATGCTGGAGTTCTTCGC
CCACCCCAACTTGTTTATTGCAGCTTATAATGGTTACAAATAAAGCAATAGCATCACAAATTTCACAAAT
AAAGCATTTTTTTCACTGCATTCTAGTTGTGGTTTGTCCAAACTCATCAATGTATCTTATCATGTCTGTA
TACCGTCGACCTCTAGCTAGAGCTTGGCGTAATCATGGTCATAGCTGTTTCCTGTGTGAAATTGTTATCC
GCTCACAATTCCACACAACATACGAGCCGGAAGCATAAAGTGTAAAGCCTGGGGTGCCTAATGAGTGAGC
TAACTCACATTAATTGCGTTGCGCTCACTGCCCGCTTTCCAGTCGGGAAACCTGTCGTGCCAGCTGCATT
AATGAATCGGCCAACGCGCGGGGAGAGGCGGTTTGCGTATTGGGCGCTCTTCCGCTTCCTCGCTCACTGA
CTCGCTGCGCTCGGTCGTTCGGCTGCGGCGAGCGGTATCAGCTCACTCAAAGGCGGTAATACGGTTATCC
ACAGAATCAGGGGATAACGCAGGAAAGAACATGTGAGCAAAAGGCCAGCAAAAGGCCAGGAACCGTAAAA
AGGCCGCGTTGCTGGCGTTTTTCCATAGGCTCCGCCCCCCTGACGAGCATCACAAAAATCGACGCTCAAG
TCAGAGGTGGCGAAACCCGACAGGACTATAAAGATACCAGGCGTTTCCCCCTGGAAGCTCCCTCGTGCGC
TCTCCTGTTCCGACCCTGCCGCTTACCGGATACCTGTCCGCCTTTCTCCCTTCGGGAAGCGTGGCGCTTT
CTCAATGCTCACGCTGTAGGTATCTCAGTTCGGTGTAGGTCGTTCGCTCCAAGCTGGGCTGTGTGCACGA
ACCCCCCGTTCAGCCCGACCGCTGCGCCTTATCCGGTAACTATCGTCTTGAGTCCAACCCGGTAAGACAC
GACTTATCGCCACTGGCAGCAGCCACTGGTAACAGGATTAGCAGAGCGAGGTATGTAGGCGGTGCTACAG
AGTTCTTGAAGTGGTGGCCTAACTACGGCTACACTAGAAGGACAGTATTTGGTATCTGCGCTCTGCTGAA
GCCAGTTACCTTCGGAAAAAGAGTTGGTAGCTCTTGATCCGGCAAACAAACCACCGCTGGTAGCGGTGGT
TTTTTTGTTTGCAAGCAGCAGATTACGCGCAGAAAAAAAGGATCTCAAGAAGATCCTTTGATCTTTTCTA
CGGGGTCTGACGCTCAGTGGAACGAAAACTCACGTTAAGGGATTTTGGTCATGAGATTATCAAAAAGGAT
CTTCACCTAGATCCTTTTAAATTAAAAATGAAGTTTTAAATCAATCTAAAGTATATATGAGTAAACTTGG
TCTGACAGTTACCAATGCTTAATCAGTGAGGCACCTATCTCAGCGATCTGTCTATTTCGTTCATCCATAG
TTGCCTGACTCCCCGTCGTGTAGATAACTACGATACGGGAGGGCTTACCATCTGGCCCCAGTGCTGCAAT
GATACCGCGAGACCCACGCTCACCGGCTCCAGATTTATCAGCAATAAACCAGCCAGCCGGAAGGGCCGAG
CGCAGAAGTGGTCCTGCAACTTTATCCGCCTCCATCCAGTCTATTAATTGTTGCCGGGAAGCTAGAGTAA
GTAGTTCGCCAGTTAATAGTTTGCGCAACGTTGTTGCCATTGCTACAGGCATCGTGGTGTCACGCTCGTC
GTTTGGTATGGCTTCATTCAGCTCCGGTTCCCAACGATCAAGGCGAGTTACATGATCCCCCATGTTGTGC
AAAAAAGCGGTTAGCTCCTTCGGTCCTCCGATCGTTGTCAGAAGTAAGTTGGCCGCAGTGTTATCACTCA
TGGTTATGGCAGCACTGCATAATTCTCTTACTGTCATGCCATCCGTAAGATGCTTTTCTGTGACTGGTGA
GTACTCAACCAAGTCATTCTGAGAATAGTGTATGCGGCGACCGAGTTGCTCTTGCCCGGCGTCAATACGG
GATAATACCGCGCCACATAGCAGAACTTTAAAAGTGCTCATCATTGGAAAACGTTCTTCGGGGCGAAAAC
TCTCAAGGATCTTACCGCTGTTGAGATCCAGTTCGATGTAACCCACTCGTGCACCCAACTGATCTTCAGC
ATCTTTTACTTTCACCAGCGTTTCTGGGTGAGCAAAAACAGGAAGGCAAAATGCCGCAAAAAAGGGAATA
AGGGCGACACGGAAATGTTGAATACTCATACTCTTCCTTTTTCAATATTATTGAAGCATTTATCAGGGTT
ATTGTCTCATGAGCGGATACATATTTGAATGTATTTAGAAAAATAAACAAATAGGGGTTCCGCGCACATT
TCCCCGAAAAGTGCCACCTGACGTC
